>Addgene plasmid #68588 | pMpGWB134 | depositor full sequence | sequence record 122365 | pMpGWB134 sequence 13290 bps
TTTCACGCCCTTTTAAATATCCGATTATTCTAATAAACGCTCTTTTCTCTTAGGTTTACCCGCCAATATA
TCCTGTCAAACACTGATAGTTTAAACTGAAGGCGGGAAACGACAATCTGATCCAAGCTCAAGCTGCTCTA
GCATTCGCCATTCAGGCTGCGCAACTGTTGGGAAGGGCGATCGGTGCGGGCCTCTTCGCTATTACGCCAG
CTGGCGAAAGGGGGATGTGCTGCAAGGCGATTAAGTTGGGTAACGCCAGGGTTTTCCCAGTCACGACGTT
GTAAAACGACGGCCAGTGCCAAGCTTGGGTCTAGACCAGCCATTATAGCAACTATGTTAAAAGTGACAGT
TTTCTCTAATCGGGAATCTTGTCCGTATTGAAAGTTCCCTGTTCAGTGACTGAGCCGCTTAATAATATTT
TCAGTTTCGAGTACGAGGGAGAGATTGAACAAATTTTGGGGTTTCAGGGCTAAATTCTGCAGGGGCTTTA
GTTTTGAGTCGGGTGAAACTTTCCTAAGTCTTGGCAATGAACTCACATTCGCCATTGTACCTATTAAATG
ACCCAAACATCCTTGACAACAAATTGACAAGTACGGGAACATGATCTTCAATATGAAATTTAATATGTCC
TTTATGTTGGCTTTCCTCATCAATGATTGGAAACTCACATACAAAGAAAAGCGTGATATAATAAATCACT
AGAATCTTCTCCGCTTTCTAAGACAGTAATGATGGATCCACGTGAGTGTGAAACATCAATATCAACATCG
GTAGGAGTAGAGAAGTTTCTAAATCAGAAAAAGTGAATAGACAAGACAACTTACTCCTTGAACGAGAATA
TTCCTCGAGAAAGAGGGAAAAGAGTAAAAAGAGTAAAAAGCCATGGTACAGAATAGCCCATTCCATGGTT
ATTGCAGTCAAACCGCTACGCCAGCAAAAACGGAACGAAACTAAACCCGTTCCACAAATTGCGAAAGATG
GAATGTATTCGCCATGTATATTTCGAGATTATTATGAGACTTCCGGTCCCGGGAAGATGGCCTGGGTTCA
CCGGGATCAGCCGAATTCCGACGTGATGGAGCACGGCCATGCATACTTCTAGAGAAGTCGGCCACCGTGA
AATTCGACGACGAGATGGTACTAGAATCACCGGGACAGTACACACCTCGTTCATGGCCTCGAGCATTCGA
TGTCGCTCTCACCTGCACAGCCTCGAGGTATCGAGAGGGTTCTAGGATGGACCAGCGATGTCTCGAGGAA
TTTAGAAAGATTTCATGCGCTCGTTGTGTGAGAGCCAAGGAAGCACATTATGGGGCCTATAAGTACCACG
CAAGGGCCTGGGGTTCCCATCAATCAAATCAGTGTTCAGACGATTTCCTCAAGCGATCATTGCACCGTGA
TCAGTGAAGCACAGACTTCAAGCTTTTGGCTTGCCTACTTCCACGTTCCCATCCGAGATCGACACCGAAT
TGTTGAGTTCTGTCTGATCTTCCTGCAGTCGAGAGCGAAGTTCCACCATCTAGAGTTATCAACAAGTTTG
TACAAAAAAGCTGAACGAGAAACGTAAAATGATATAAATATCAATATATTAAATTAGATTTTGCATAAAA
AACAGACTACATAATACTGTAAAACACAACATATCCAGTCACTATGGCGGCCCCTCGAGGGGCCGCATTA
GGCACCCCAGGCTTTACACTTTATGCTTCCGGCTCGTATAATGTGTGGATTTTGAGTTAGGATCCGGCGA
GATTTTCAGGAGCTAAGGAAGCTAAAATGGAGAAAAAAATCACTGGATATACCACCGTTGATATATCCCA
ATGGCATCGTAAAGAACATTTTGAGGCATTTCAGTCAGTTGCTCAATGTACCTATAACCAGACCGTTCAG
CTGGATATTACGGCCTTTTTAAAGACCGTAAAGAAAAATAAGCACAAGTTTTATCCGGCCTTTATTCACA
TTCTTGCCCGCCTGATGAATGCTCATCCGGAATTCCGTATGGCAATGAAAGACGGTGAGCTGGTGATATG
GGATAGTGTTCACCCTTGTTACACCGTTTTCCATGAGCAAACTGAAACGTTTTCATCGCTCTGGAGTGAA
TACCACGACGATTTCCGGCAGTTTCTACACATATATTCGCAAGATGTGGCGTGTTACGGTGAAAACCTGG
CCTATTTCCCTAAAGGGTTTATTGAGAATATGTTTTTCGTCTCAGCCAATCCCTGGGTGAGTTTCACCAG
TTTTGATTTAAACGTGGCCAATATGGACAACTTCTTCGCCCCCGTTTTCACCATGGGCAAATATTATACG
CAAGGCGACAAGGTGCTGATGCCGCTGGCGATTCAGGTTCATCATGCCGTCTGTGATGGCTTCCATGTCG
GCAGAATGCTTAATGAATTACAACAGTACTGCGATGAGTGGCAGGGCGGGGCGTAAACGCGTGGATCCGG
CTTACTAAAAGCCAGATAACAGTATGCGTATTTGCGCGCTGATTTTTGCGGTATAAGAATATATACTGAT
ATGTATACCCGAAGTATGTCAAAAAGAGGTGTGCTATGAAGCAGCGTATTACAGTGACAGTTGACAGCGA
CAGCTATCAGTTGCTCAAGGCATATATGATGTCAATATCTCCGGTCTGGTAAGCACAACCATGCAGAATG
AAGCCCGTCGTCTGCGTGCCGAACGCTGGAAAGCGGAAAATCAGGAAGGGATGGCTGAGGTCGCCCGGTT
TATTGAAATGAACGGCTCTTTTGCTGACGAGAACAGGGACTGGTGAAATGCAGTTTAAGGTTTACACCTA
TAAAAGAGAGAGCCGTTATCGTCTGTTTGTGGATGTACAGAGTGATATTATTGACACGCCCGGGCGACGG
ATGGTGATCCCCCTGGCCAGTGCACGTCTGCTGTCAGATAAAGTCTCCCGTGAACTTTACCCGGTGGTGC
ATATCGGGGATGAAAGCTGGCGCATGATGACCACCGATATGGCCAGTGTGCCGGTCTCCGTTATCGGGGA
AGAAGTGGCTGATCTCAGCCACCGCGAAAATGACATCAAAAACGCCATTAACCTGATGTTCTGGGGAATA
TAAATGTCAGGCTCCCTTATACACAGCCAGTCTGCAGGTCGACCATAGTGACTGGATATGTTGTGTTTTA
CAGTATTATGTAGTCTGTTTTTTATGCAAAATCTAATTTAATATATTGATATTTATATCATTTTACGTTT
CTCGTTCAGCTTTCTTGTACAAAGTGGTTGATAACAGCATGGCTAGTGAAGCTCGAAAAACAAAGAAAAA
AATCAAAGGGATTCAGCAAGCCACTGCAGGAGTCTCACAAGACACTTCGGAAAATCCTAACAAAACAATA
GTTCCTGCAGCATTACCACAGCTCACCCCTACCTTGGTGTCACTGCTGGAGGTGATTGAACCCGAGGTGT
TGTATGCAGGATATGATAGCTCTGTTCCAGATTCAGCATGGAGAATTATGACCACACTCAACATGTTAGG
TGGGCGTCAAGTGATTGCAGCAGTGAAATGGGCAAAGGCGATACCAGGCTTCAGAAACTTACACCTGGAT
GACCAAATGACCCTGCTACAGTACTCATGGATGTTTCTCATGGCATTTGCCCTGGGTTGGAGATCATACA
GACAATCAAGTGGAAACCTGCTCTGCTTTGCTCCTGATCTGATTATTAATGAGCAGAGAATGTCTCTACC
CTGCATGTATGACCAATGTAAACACATGCTGTTTGTCTCCTCTGAATTACAAAGATTGCAGGTATCCTAT
GAAGAGTATCTCTGTATGAAAACCTTACTGCTTCTCTCCTCAGTTCCTAAGGAAGGTCTGAAGAGCCAAG
AGTTATTTGATGAGATTCGAATGACTTATATCAAAGAGCTAGGAAAAGCCATCGTCAAAAGGGAAGGGAA
CTCCAGTCAGAACTGGCAACGGTTTTACCAACTGACAAAACTTCTGGACTCCATGCATGAGGTGGTTGAG
AATCTCCTTACCTACTGCTTCCAGACATTTTTGGATAAGACCATGAGTATTGAATTCCCAGAGATGTTAG
CTGAAATCATCACTAATCAGATACCAAAATATTCAAATGGAAATATCAAGAAGCTGCTGTTTCATCAAAA
ATAGAGCTCGAATTTCCCCGATCGTTCAAACATTTGGCAATAAAGTTTCTTAAGATTGAATCCTGTTGCC
GGTCTTGCGATGATTATCATATAATTTCTGTTGAATTACGTTAAGCATGTAATAATTAACATGTAATGCA
TGACGTTATTTATGAGATGGGTTTTTATGATTAGAGTCCCGCAATTATACATTTAATACGCGATAGAAAA
CAAAATATAGCGCGCAAACTAGGATAAATTATCGCGCGCGGTGTCATCTATGTTACTAGATCGGGAATTG
GTTCCGGAACCAATTCGTAATCATGGTCATAGCTGTTTCCTGTGTGAAATTGTTATCCGCTCACAATTCC
ACACAACATACGAGCCGGAAGCATAAAGTGTAAAGCCTGGGGTGCCTAATGAGTGAGCTAACTCACATTA
GGCTGAATTAGGCGCGCCTATTTCTGAATTCAACACATTGCGGACGTTTTTAATGTACTGAATTAACGCC
GAATTAATTCGGGGGATCTGGATTTTAGTACTGGATTTTGGTTTTAGGAATTAGAAATTTTATTGATAGA
AGTATTTTACAAATACAAATACATACTAAGGGTTTCTTATATGCTCAACACATGAGCGAAACCCTATAGG
AACCCTAATTCCCTTATCTGGGAACTACTCACACATTATTATGGAGAAACTCGAGCTTGTCGATCGACAG
ATCCCGGTCGGCATCTACTCTATTTCTTTGCCCTCGGACGAGTGCTGGGGCGTCGGTTTCCACTATCGGC
GAGTACTTCTACACAGCCATCGGTCCAGACGGCCGCGCTTCTGCGGGCGATTTGTGTACGCCCGACAGTC
CCGGCTCCGGATCGGACGATTGCGTCGCATCGACCCTGCGCCCAAGCTGCATCATCGAAATTGCCGTCAA
CCAAGCTCTGATAGAGTTGGTCAAGACCAATGCGGAGCATATACGCCCGGAGTCGTGGCGATCCTGCAAG
CTCCGGATGCCTCCGCTCGAAGTAGCGCGTCTGCTGCTCCATACAAGCCAACCACGGCCTCCAGAAGAAG
ATGTTGGCGACCTCGTATTGGGAATCCCCGAACATCGCCTCGCTCCAGTCAATGACCGCTGTTATGCGGC
CATTGTCCGTCAGGACATTGTTGGAGCCGAAATCCGCGTGCACGAGGTGCCGGACTTCGGGGCAGTCCTC
GGCCCAAAGCATCAGCTCATCGAGAGCCTGCGCGACGGACGCACTGACGGTGTCGTCCATCACAGTTTGC
CAGTGATACACATGGGGATCAGCAATCGCGCATATGAAATCACGCCATGTAGTGTATTGACCGATTCCTT
GCGGTCCGAATGGGCCGAACCCGCTCGTCTGGCTAAGATCGGCCGCAGCGATCGCATCCATAGCCTCCGC
GACCGGTTGTAGAACAGCGGGCAGTTCGGTTTCAGGCAGGTCTTGCAACGTGACACCCTGTGAACGGCGG
GAGATGCAATAGGTCAGGCTCTCGCTAAACTCCCCAATGTCAAGCACTTCCGGAATCGGGAGCGCGGCCG
ATGCAAAGTGCCGATAAACATAACGATCTTTGTAGAAACCATCGGCGCAGCTATTTACCCGCAGGACATA
TCCACGCCCTCCTACATCGAAGCTGAAAGCACGAGATTCTTCGCCCTCCGAGAGCTGCATCAGGTCGGAG
ACGCTGTCGAACTTTTCGATCAGAAACTTCTCGACAGACGTCGCGGTGAGTTCAGGCTTTTTCATATCTC
ATTGCCCCCCGGATCTGCGAAAGCTCGAGAGAGATAGATTTGTAGAGAGAGACTGGTGATTTCAGCGTGT
CCTCTCCAAATGAAATGAACTTCCTTATATAGAGGAAGGTCTTGCGAAGGATAGTGGGATTGTGCGTCAT
CCCTTACGTCAGTGGAGATATCACATCAATCCACTTGCTTTGAAGACGTGGTTGGAACGTCTTCTTTTTC
CACGATGCTCCTCGTGGGTGGGGGTCCATCTTTGGGACCACTGTCGGCAGAGGCATCTTGAACGATAGCC
TTTCCTTTATCGCAATGATGGCATTTGTAGGTGCCACCTTCCTTTTCTACTGTCCTTTTGATGAAGTGAC
AGATAGCTGGGCAATGGAATCCGAGGAGGTTTCCCGATATTACCCTTTGTTGAAAAGTCTCAATAGCCCT
TTGGTCTTCTGAGACTGTATCTTTGATATTCTTGGAGTAGACGAGAGTGTCGTGCTCCACCATGTTCACA
TCAATCCACTTGCTTTGAAGACGTGGTTGGAACGTCTTCTTTTTCCACGATGCTCCTCGTGGGTGGGGGT
CCATCTTTGGGACCACTGTCGGCAGAGGCATCTTGAACGATAGCCTTTCCTTTATCGCAATGATGGCATT
TGTAGGTGCCACCTTCCTTTTCTACTGTCCTTTTGATGAAGTGACAGATAGCTGGGCAATGGAATCCGAG
GAGGTTTCCCGATATTACCCTTTGTTGAAAAGTCTCAATAGCCCTTTGGTCTTCTGAGACTGTATCTTTG
ATATTCTTGGAGTAGACGAGAGTGTCGTGCTCCACCATGTTGGCAAGCTGCTCTAGCCAATACGCAAACC
GAATTCAGAAATAAATTCAGCCTAATTCGGCGTTAATTCAGTACATTAAAAACGTCCGCAATGTGTTATT
AAGTTGTCTAAGCGTCAATTTGTTTACACCACAATATATCCTGCCACCAGCCAGCCAACAGCTCCCCGAC
CGGCAGCTCGGCACAAAATCACCACTCGATACAGGCAGCCCATCAGTCCGGGACGGCGTCAGCGGGAGAG
CCGTTGTAAGGCGGCAGACTTTGCTCATGTTACCGATGCTATTCGGAAGAACGGCAACTAAGCTGCCGGG
TTTGAAACACGGATGATCTCGCGGAGGGTAGCATGTTGATTGTAACGATGACAGAGCGTTGCTGCCTGTG
ATCAATTCGGGCACGAACCCAGTGGACATAAGCCTGTTCGGTTCGTAAGCTGTAATGCAAGTAGCGTATG
CGCTCACGCAACTGGTCCAGAACCTTGACCGAACGCAGCGGTGGTAACGGCGCAGTGGCGGTTTTCATGG
CTTGTTATGACTGTTTTTTTGGGGTACAGTCTATGCCTCGGGCATCCAAGCAGCAAGCGCGTTACGCCGT
GGGTCGATGTTTGATGTTATGGAGCAGCAACGATGTTACGCAGCAGGGCAGTCGCCCTAAAACAAAGTTA
AACATCATGGGGGAAGCGGTGATCGCCGAAGTATCGACTCAACTATCAGAGGTAGTTGGCGTCATCGAGC
GCCATCTCGAACCGACGTTGCTGGCCGTACATTTGTACGGCTCCGCAGTGGATGGCGGCCTGAAGCCACA
CAGTGATATTGATTTGCTGGTTACGGTGACCGTAAGGCTTGATGAAACAACGCGGCGAGCTTTGATCAAC
GACCTTTTGGAAACTTCGGCTTCCCCTGGAGAGAGCGAGATTCTCCGCGCTGTAGAAGTCACCATTGTTG
TGCACGACGACATCATTCCGTGGCGTTATCCAGCTAAGCGCGAACTGCAATTTGGAGAATGGCAGCGCAA
TGACATTCTTGCAGGTATCTTCGAGCCAGCCACGATCGACATTGATCTGGCTATCTTGCTGACAAAAGCA
AGAGAACATAGCGTTGCCTTGGTAGGTCCAGCGGCGGAGGAACTCTTTGATCCGGTTCCTGAACAGGATC
TATTTGAGGCGCTAAATGAAACCTTAACGCTATGGAACTCGCCGCCCGACTGGGCTGGCGATGAGCGAAA
TGTAGTGCTTACGTTGTCCCGCATTTGGTACAGCGCAGTAACCGGCAAAATCGCGCCGAAGGATGTCGCT
GCCGACTGGGCAATGGAGCGCCTGCCGGCCCAGTATCAGCCCGTCATACTTGAAGCTAGACAGGCTTATC
TTGGACAAGAAGAAGATCGCTTGGCCTCGCGCGCAGATCAGTTGGAAGAATTTGTCCACTACGTGAAAGG
CGAGATCACCAAGGTAGTCGGCAAATAATGTCTAGCTAGAAATTCGTTCAAGCCGACGCCGCTTCGCGGC
GCGGCTTAACTCAAGCGTTAGATGCACTAAGCACATAATTGCTCACAGCCAAACTATCAGGTCAAGTCTG
CTTTTATTATTTTTAAGCGTGCATAATAAGCCCTACACAAATTGGGAGATATATCATGCATGACCAAAAT
CCCTTAACGTGAGTTTTCGTTCCACTGAGCGTCAGACCCCGTAGAAAAGATCAAAGGATCTTCTTGAGAT
CCTTTTTTTCTGCGCGTAATCTGCTGCTTGCAAACAAAAAAACCACCGCTACCAGCGGTGGTTTGTTTGC
CGGATCAAGAGCTACCAACTCTTTTTCCGAAGGTAACTGGCTTCAGCAGAGCGCAGATACCAAATACTGT
CCTTCTAGTGTAGCCGTAGTTAGGCCACCACTTCAAGAACTCTGTAGCACCGCCTACATACCTCGCTCTG
CTAATCCTGTTACCAGTGGCTGCTGCCAGTGGCGATAAGTCGTGTCTTACCGGGTTGGACTCAAGACGAT
AGTTACCGGATAAGGCGCAGCGGTCGGGCTGAACGGGGGGTTCGTGCACACAGCCCAGCTTGGAGCGAAC
GACCTACACCGAACTGAGATACCTACAGCGTGAGCTATGAGAAAGCGCCACGCTTCCCGAAGGGAGAAAG
GCGGACAGGTATCCGGTAAGCGGCAGGGTCGGAACAGGAGAGCGCACGAGGGAGCTTCCAGGGGGAAACG
CCTGGTATCTTTATAGTCCTGTCGGGTTTCGCCACCTCTGACTTGAGCGTCGATTTTTGTGATGCTCGTC
AGGGGGGCGGAGCCTATGGAAAAACGCCAGCAACGCGGCCTTTTTACGGTTCCTGGCCTTTTGCTGGCCT
TTTGCTCACATGTTCTTTCCTGCGTTATCCCCTGATTCTGTGGATAACCGTATTACCGCCTTTGAGTGAG
CTGATACCGCTCGCCGCAGCCGAACGACCGAGCGCAGCGAGTCAGTGAGCGAGGAAGCGGAAGAGCGCCT
GATGCGGTATTTTCTCCTTACGCATCTGTGCGGTATTTCACACCGCATATGGTGCACTCTCAGTACAATC
TGCTCTGATGCCGCATAGTTAAGCCAGTATACACTCCGCTATCGCTACGTGACTGGGTCATGGCTGCGCC
CCGACACCCGCCAACACCCGCTGACGCGCCCTGACGGGCTTGTCTGCTCCCGGCATCCGCTTACAGACAA
GCTGTGACCGTCTCCGGGAGCTGCATGTGTCAGAGGTTTTCACCGTCATCACCGAAACGCGCGAGGCAGG
GTGCCTTGATGTGGGCGCCGGCGGTCGAGTGGCGACGGCGCGGCTTGTCCGCGCCCTGGTAGATTGCCTG
GCCGTAGGCCAGCCATTTTTGAGCGGCCAGCGGCCGCGATAGGCCGACGCGAAGCGGCGGGGCGTAGGGA
GCGCAGCGACCGAAGGGTAGGCGCTTTTTGCAGCTCTTCGGCTGTGCGCTGGCCAGACAGTTATGCACAG
GCCAGGCGGGTTTTAAGAGTTTTAATAAGTTTTAAAGAGTTTTAGGCGGAAAAATCGCCTTTTTTCTCTT
TTATATCAGTCACTTACATGTGTGACCGGTTCCCAATGTACGGCTTTGGGTTCCCAATGTACGGGTTCCG
GTTCCCAATGTACGGCTTTGGGTTCCCAATGTACGTGCTATCCACAGGAAAGAGACCTTTTCGACCTTTT
TCCCCTGCTAGGGCAATTTGCCCTAGCATCTGCTCCGTACATTAGGAACCGGCGGATGCTTCGCCCTCGA
TCAGGTTGCGGTAGCGCATGACTAGGATCGGGCCAGCCTGCCCCGCCTCCTCCTTCAAATCGTACTCCGG
CAGGTCATTTGACCCGATCAGCTTGCGCACGGTGAAACAGAACTTCTTGAACTCTCCGGCGCTGCCACTG
CGTTCGTAGATCGTCTTGAACAACCATCTGGCTTCTGCCTTGCCTGCGGCGCGGCGTGCCAGGCGGTAGA
GAAAACGGCCGATGCCGGGATCGATCAAAAAGTAATCGGGGTGAACCGTCAGCACGTCCGGGTTCTTGCC
TTCTGTGATCTCGCGGTACATCCAATCAGCTAGCTCGATCTCGATGTACTCCGGCCGCCCGGTTTCGCTC
TTTACGATCTTGTAGCGGCTAATCAAGGCTTCACCCTCGGATACCGTCACCAGGCGGCCGTTCTTGGCCT
TCTTCGTACGCTGCATGGCAACGTGCGTGGTGTTTAACCGAATGCAGGTTTCTACCAGGTCGTCTTTCTG
CTTTCCGCCATCGGCTCGCCGGCAGAACTTGAGTACGTCCGCAACGTGTGGACGGAACACGCGGCCGGGC
TTGTCTCCCTTCCCTTCCCGGTATCGGTTCATGGATTCGGTTAGATGGGAAACCGCCATCAGTACCAGGT
CGTAATCCCACACACTGGCCATGCCGGCCGGCCCTGCGGAAACCTCTACGTGCCCGTCTGGAAGCTCGTA
GCGGATCACCTCGCCAGCTCGTCGGTCACGCTTCGACAGACGGAAAACGGCCACGTCCATGATGCTGCGA
CTATCGCGGGTGCCCACGTCATAGAGCATCGGAACGAAAAAATCTGGTTGCTCGTCGCCCTTGGGCGGCT
TCCTAATCGACGGCGCACCGGCTGCCGGCGGTTGCCGGGATTCTTTGCGGATTCGATCAGCGGCCGCTTG
CCACGATTCACCGGGGCGTGCTTCTGCCTCGATGCGTTGCCGCTGGGCGGCCTGCGCGGCCTTCAACTTC
TCCACCAGGTCATCACCCAGCGCCGCGCCGATTTGTACCGGGCCGGATGGTTTGCGACCGCTCACGCCGA
TTCCTCGGGCTTGGGGGTTCCAGTGCCATTGCAGGGCCGGCAGACAACCCAGCCGCTTACGCCTGGCCAA
CCGCCCGTTCCTCCACACATGGGGCATTCCACGGCGTCGGTGCCTGGTTGTTCTTGATTTTCCATGCCGC
CTCCTTTAGCCGCTAAAATTCATCTACTCATTTATTCATTTGCTCATTTACTCTGGTAGCTGCGCGATGT
ATTCAGATAGCAGCTCGGTAATGGTCTTGCCTTGGCGTACCGCGTACATCTTCAGCTTGGTGTGATCCTC
CGCCGGCAACTGAAAGTTGACCCGCTTCATGGCTGGCGTGTCTGCCAGGCTGGCCAACGTTGCAGCCTTG
CTGCTGCGTGCGCTCGGACGGCCGGCACTTAGCGTGTTTGTGCTTTTGCTCATTTTCTCTTTACCTCATT
AACTCAAATGAGTTTTGATTTAATTTCAGCGGCCAGCGCCTGGACCTCGCGGGCAGCGTCGCCCTCGGGT
TCTGATTCAAGAACGGTTGTGCCGGCGGCGGCAGTGCCTGGGTAGCTCACGCGCTGCGTGATACGGGACT
CAAGAATGGGCAGCTCGTACCCGGCCAGCGCCTCGGCAACCTCACCGCCGATGCGCGTGCCTTTGATCGC
CCGCGACACGACAAAGGCCGCTTGTAGCCTTCCATCCGTGACCTCAATGCGCTGCTTAACCAGCTCCACC
AGGTCGGCGGTGGCCCATATGTCGTAAGGGCTTGGCTGCACCGGAATCAGCACGAAGTCGGCTGCCTTGA
TCGCGGACACAGCCAAGTCCGCCGCCTGGGGCGCTCCGTCGATCACTACGAAGTCGCGCCGGCCGATGGC
CTTCACGTCGCGGTCAATCGTCGGGCGGTCGATGCCGACAACGGTTAGCGGTTGATCTTCCCGCACGGCC
GCCCAATCGCGGGCACTGCCCTGGGGATCGGAATCGACTAACAGAACATCGGCCCCGGCGAGTTGCAGGG
CGCGGGCTAGATGGGTTGCGATGGTCGTCTTGCCTGACCCGCCTTTCTGGTTAAGTACAGCGATAACCTT
CATGCGTTCCCCTTGCGTATTTGTTTATTTACTCATCGCATCATATACGCAGCGACCGCATGACGCAAGC
TGTTTTACTCAAATACACATCACCTTTTTAGACGGCGGCGCTCGGTTTCTTCAGCGGCCAAGCTGGCCGG
CCAGGCCGCCAGCTTGGCATCAGACAAACCGGCCAGGATTTCATGCAGCCGCACGGTTGAGACGTGCGCG
GGCGGCTCGAACACGTACCCGGCCGCGATCATCTCCGCCTCGATCTCTTCGGTAATGAAAAACGGTTCGT
CCTGGCCGTCCTGGTGCGGTTTCATGCTTGTTCCTCTTGGCGTTCATTCTCGGCGGCCGCCAGGGCGTCG
GCCTCGGTCAATGCGTCCTCACGGAAGGCACCGCGCCGCCTGGCCTCGGTGGGCGTCACTTCCTCGCTGC
GCTCAAGTGCGCGGTACAGGGTCGAGCGATGCACGCCAAGCAGTGCAGCCGCCTCTTTCACGGTGCGGCC
TTCCTGGTCGATCAGCTCGCGGGCGTGCGCGATCTGTGCCGGGGTGAGGGTAGGGCGGGGGCCAAACTTC
ACGCCTCGGGCCTTGGCGGCCTCGCGCCCGCTCCGGGTGCGGTCGATGATTAGGGAACGCTCGAACTCGG
CAATGCCGGCGAACACGGTCAACACCATGCGGCCGGCCGGCGTGGTGGTGTCGGCCCACGGCTCTGCCAG
GCTACGCAGGCCCGCGCCGGCCTCCTGGATGCGCTCGGCAATGTCCAGTAGGTCGCGGGTGCTGCGGGCC
AGGCGGTCTAGCCTGGTCACTGTCACAACGTCGCCAGGGCGTAGGTGGTCAAGCATCCTGGCCAGCTCCG
GGCGGTCGCGCCTGGTGCCGGTGATCTTCTCGGAAAACAGCTTGGTGCAGCCGGCCGCGTGCAGTTCGGC
CCGTTGGTTGGTCAAGTCCTGGTCGTCGGTGCTGACGCGGGCATAGCCCAGCAGGCCAGCGGCGGCGCTC
TTGTTCATGGCGTAATGTCTCCGGTTCTAGTCGCAAGTATTCTACTTTATGCGACTAAAACACGCGACAA
GAAAACGCCAGGAAAAGGGCAGGGCGGCAGCCTGTCGCGTAACTTAGGACTTGTGCGACATGTCGTTTTC
AGAAGACGGCTGCACTGAACGTCAGAAGCCGACTGCACTATAGCAGCGGAGGGGTTGGATCAAAGTACTT
TGATCCCGAGGGGAACCCTGTGGTTGGCATGCACATACAAATGGACGAACGGATAAACCT
Features (pLannotate 1.2.2; 28 found; start..end, strand, type, name):
     54..78      -  misc_feature   RB T-DNA repeat: right border repeat from nopaline C58 T-DNA
    144..298     -  CDS            lacZα (fragment): LacZα fragment of β-galactosidase; lacZ fragment
   1532..1656    +  protein_bind   attR1: mutant version of attR; recombination site for the Gateway® LR reaction LR Clonase™
   1693..1723    +  promoter       lac UV5 promoter: E. coli lac promoter with an "up" mutation
   1748..1776    +  promoter       cat promoter (fragment): promoter of the E. coli cat gene encoding chloramphenicol acetyltransferase
   1777..2436    +  CDS            CmR: chloramphenicol acetyltransferase; cat; confers resistance to chloramphenicol
   2615..2773    +  CDS            ccdA (fragment): CCDA_ECO57 - Also known as H, letA. Experimental evidence at protein level: Swiss-Prot protein existence level 1. Antitoxin component of a type II toxin-antitoxin (TA) system which inhibits the post-segregational killing (PSK) of plasmid-free cells, also referred to as a plasmid addiction system. Binds to and blocks the activity of CcdB; will also remove bound CcdB protein from the CcdB-GyrA complex by forming a CcdA-CcdB complex, a process termed rejuvenation. Functions as a transcriptional corepressor for the ccdAB operon, repression also requires CcdB (By similarity). From Escherichia coli
   2778..3080    +  CDS            ccdB: CCDB_ECOLI - Also known as G, letB, letD. Experimental evidence at protein level: Swiss-Prot protein existence level 1. Toxic component of a type II toxin-antitoxin (TA) system, functioning in plasmid maintainence. Responsible for the post- segregational killing (PSK) of plasmid-free cells, also referred to as a plasmid addiction system. Half-life of over 2 hours. Cell killing by CcdB is accompanied by filamentation, defects in chromosome and plasmid segregation, defects in cell division, formation of anucleate cells, decreased DNA synthesis and plasmid loss. Interferes with the activity of DN
   3124..3248    -  protein_bind   attR2: mutant version of attR; recombination site for the Gateway® LR reaction LR Clonase™
   3259..4131    +  CDS            Nr3c1 (fragment): GCR_RAT - Also known as Grl. Experimental evidence at protein level: Swiss-Prot protein existence level 1. [Isoform A]: Has transcriptional activation and repression activity. Mediates glucocorticoid-induced apoptosis. Promotes accurate chromosome segregation during mitosis. May act as a tumor suppressor. May play a negative role in adipogenesis through the regulation of lipolytic and antilipogenic gene expression. From Rattus norvegicus (Rat).
   4150..4402    +  terminator     NOS terminator: nopaline synthase terminator and poly(A) signal
   4458..4480    -  protein_bind   lac operator (fragment): The lac repressor binds to the lac operator to inhibit transcription in E. coli. This inhibition can be relieved by adding lactose or isopropyl-β-D-thiogalactopyranoside (IPTG). lac repressor encoded by lacI
   4484..4514    -  promoter       lac promoter: promoter for the E. coli lac operon
   4529..4550    -  protein_bind   CAP binding site: CAP binding activates transcription in the presence of cAMP. E. coli catabolite activator protein
   4635..4809    -  polyA_signal   CaMV poly(A) signal: cauliflower mosaic virus polyadenylation signal
   4850..5875    -  CDS            HygR: hygromycin B phosphotransferase confers resistance to hygromycin
   5942..6617    -  promoter       CaMV 35S promoter (enhanced): cauliflower mosaic virus 35S promoter with a duplicated enhancer region
   6812..6836    -  misc_feature   LB T-DNA repeat: left border repeat from nopaline C58 T-DNA
   7095..7118    +  promoter       Pc promoter (fragment): intI1 (promoter lies within the coding sequence); class 1 integron promoter
   7294..7350    +  CDS            GmR (fragment): gentamycin acetyltransferase; aacC1; confers resistance to gentamycin
   7361..8148    +  CDS            SmR (fragment): aminoglycoside adenylyltransferase (Murphy, 1985); aadA; confers resistance to spectinomycin and streptomycin
   8394..8982    +  rep_origin     ori: high-copy-number ColE1/pMB1/pBR322/pUC origin of replication
   9168..9308    -  misc_feature   bom: basis of mobility region from pBR322
   9410..9449    -  CDS            rop (fragment): Rop protein, which maintains plasmids at low copy number; rop
   9652..9846    -  rep_origin     pVS1 oriV: origin of replication for the Pseudomonas plasmid pVS1 (Heeb et al., 2000)
   9912..10985   -  CDS            pVS1 RepA: replication protein from the Pseudomonas plasmid pVS1 (Heeb et al., 2000)
  11414..12043   -  CDS            pVS1 StaA: stability protein from the Pseudomonas plasmid pVS1 (Heeb et al., 2000)
  12603..13004   -  CDS            Y4CG_SINFN (fragment): Protein inferred from homology: Swiss-Prot protein existence level 3. From Sinorhizobium fredii (strain NBRC 101917 / NGR234).
