[The description below was written by a language model from this plasmid's Addgene catalogue record and pLannotate feature annotations shown in this document.]
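Description:
pMpGWB134 is an empty Gateway destination binary vector built on the pMpGWB100 backbone for Agrobacterium-mediated transformation of the liverwort Marchantia polymorpha and other plants. Outside the T-DNA, it carries a ColE1/pMB1-type origin with the pBR322 bom region for high-copy propagation in E. coli. It also has the pVS1 oriV, RepA and StaA functions, which allow replication and stable maintenance in Agrobacterium. An aadA gene confers spectinomycin/streptomycin resistance for bacterial selection. Because the unrecombined Gateway cassette contains the ccdB toxin gene and a chloramphenicol resistance gene, the empty vector is maintained in a ccdB-tolerant strain (DB3.1) under chloramphenicol plus spectinomycin.

Between the nopaline-type right and left T-DNA borders lie two units. The first is the expression cassette, in which the attR1–CmR–ccdB–attR2 Gateway cassette is followed in frame by a fragment of the rat glucocorticoid receptor (Nr3c1) and a NOS terminator. According to the catalogue entry, the MpHSP17.8A1 promoter sits upstream of the cassette. The automated annotation does not label this promoter, but an unannotated stretch precedes attR1. The second unit is a plant selection marker, hygromycin phosphotransferase driven by an enhanced CaMV 35S promoter with a CaMV polyadenylation signal.

An LR reaction with an entry clone replaces the ccdB/CmR segment with a gene of interest, producing a C-terminal GR fusion. The promoter name suggests a heat-shock-responsive promoter, and GR fusions are generally held inactive until a glucocorticoid such as dexamethasone is supplied. Together these would give two layers of conditional control over the fusion protein, although the record itself does not spell out this rationale.
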