Addgene plasmid #68588: pMpGWB134
Purpose: (Empty Backbone) Gateway binary vector designed for transgenic research with Marchantia polymorpha as well as other plants
Depositing lab: Takayuki Kohchi. Depositing organization: Kyoto University, Graduate School of Biostudies. Publication: Development of Gateway Binary Vector Series with Four Different Selection Markers for the Liverwort Marchantia polymorpha. Ishizaki K, Nishihama R, Ueda M, Inoue K, Ishida S, Nishimura Y, Shikanai T, Kohchi T. PLoS One. 2015 Sep 25;10(9):e0138876. doi: 10.1371/journal.pone.0138876. eCollection 2015. PONE-D-15-25288 PubMed 26406247.
Backbone
  Vector backbone: pMpGWB100
  Backbone manufacturer: Kohchi Lab., Kyoto University
  Backbone size (bp): 9502
  Modifications to backbone: MpHSP17.8A1 promoter and coding sequence for glucocorticoid receptor (GR) are cloned upstream and downstream of the Gateway cassette, respectively.
  Vector type: Plant Expression
  Promoter: MpHSP17.8A1 promoter
  Selectable markers: Hygromycin
  Tag / fusion protein: Glucocorticoid receptor (GR) (C terminal on insert)
Growth in bacteria
  Bacterial resistance: Chloramphenicol and Spectinomycin, 25 & 50 μg/mL
  Growth temperature: 37°C
  Growth strain: DB3.1
  Copy number: High Copy
Gene/Insert
  Cloning method: Gateway Cloning
Resource information
  A portion of this plasmid was derived from a plasmid made by: The Gateway cassette was provided by Tsuyoshi Nakagawa at Shimane University, Japan.
Terms and licenses: Academic/Nonprofit Terms; Industry Terms: Not Available to Industry
How to cite: pMpGWB134 was a gift from Takayuki Kohchi (Addgene plasmid # 68588 ; http://n2t.net/addgene:68588 ; RRID:Addgene_68588)
