>Addgene plasmid #68588 | pMpGWB134 | addgene partial sequence | sequence record 152511 | CAT-R 5'-GCAACTGACTGAAATGCCTC-3'
TTGGGATATATCAACGGTGGTATATCCAGTGATTTTTTTCTCCATTTTAGCTTCCTTAGCTCCTGAAAAT
CTCGACGGATCCTAACTCAAAATCCACACATTATACGAGCCGGAAGCATAAAGTGTAAAGCCTGGGGTGC
CTAATGCGGCCCCTCGAGGGGCCGCCATAGTGACTGGATATGTTGTGTTTTACAGTATTATGTAGTCTGT
TTTTTATGCAAAATCTAATTTAATATATTGATATTTATATCATTTTACGTTTCTCGTTCAGCTTTTTTGT
ACAAACTTGTTGATAACTCTAGATGGTGGAACTTCGCTCTCGACTGCAGGAAGATCAGACAGAACTCAAC
AATTCGGTGTCGATCTCGGATGGGAACGTGGAAGTAGGCAAGCCAAAAGCTTGAAGTCTGTGCTTCACTG
ATCACGGTGCAATGATCGCTTGAGGAAATCGTCTGAACACTGATTTGATTGATGGGAACCCCAGGCCCTT
GCGTGGTACTTATAGGCCCCATAATGTGCTTCCTTGGCTCTCACACAACGAGCGCATGAAATCTTTCTAA
ATTCCTCGAGACATCGCTGGTCCATCCTAGAACCCTCTCGATACCTCGAGGCTGTGCAGGTGAGAGCGAC
ATCGAATGCTCGAGGCCATGAACGAGGTGTGTACTGTCCCGGTGATTCTAGTACCATCTCGTCGTCGAAT
TTCACGGTGGCCGACTTCTCTAGAAGTATGCATGGCCGTGCTCCATCACGTCGGAATTCGGCTGATCCCG
GTGAACCCAGGCCATCTTCCCGGGACCGGAAGTCTCATAATAATCTCGAA
