>Addgene plasmid #68588 | pMpGWB134 | addgene partial sequence | sequence record 152512 | ccdB-Fwd 5'-GCATGATGACCACCGATATG-3'
GTGGCTGATCTCAGCCACCGCGAAAATGACATCAAAAACGCCATTAACCTGATGTTCTGGGGAATATAAA
TGTCAGGCTCCCTTATACACAGCCAGTCTGCAGGTCGACCATAGTGACTGGATATGTTGTGTTTTACAGT
ATTATGTAGTCTGTTTTTTATGCAAAATCTAATTTAATATATTGATATTTATATCATTTTACGTTTCTCG
TTCAGCTTTCTTGTACAAAGTGGTTGATAACAGCATGGCTAGTGAAGCTCGAAAAACAAAGAAAAAAATC
AAAGGGATTCAGCAAGCCACTGCAGGAGTCTCACAAGACACTTCGGAAAATCCTAACAAAACAATAGTTC
CTGCAGCATTACCACAGCTCACCCCTACCTTGGTGTCACTGCTGGAGGTGATTGAACCCGAGGTGTTGTA
TGCAGGATATGATAGCTCTGTTCCAGATTCAGCATGGAGAATTATGACCACACTCAACATGTTAGGTGGG
CGTCAAGTGATTGCAGCAGTGAAATGGGCAAAGGCGATACCAGGCTTCAGAAACTTACACCTGGATGACC
AAATGACCCTGCTACAGTACTCATGGATGTTTCTCATGGCATTTGCCCTGGGTTGGAGATCATACAGACA
ATCAAGTGGAAACCTGCTCTGCTTTGCTCCTGATCTGATTATTAATGAGCAGAGAATGTCTCTACCCTGC
ATGTATGACCAATGTAAACACATGCTGTTTGTCTCCTCTGAATTACAAAGATTGCAGG
